Addgene plasmid #232966: pAG415Gal_Gcn4 K5
Purpose: Galactose iduced expression of Gcn4 K+ in yeast
Depositing lab: Aseem Ansari & Tanja Mittag. Depositing organization: St. Jude Children's Research Hospital. Publication: Reconciling competing models on the roles of condensates and soluble complexes in transcription factor function. Bremer A, Lang WH, Kempen RP, Sweta K, Taylor AB, Borgia MB, Ansari AZ, Mittag T. bioRxiv [Preprint]. 2024 Nov 22:2024.11.21.624739. doi: 10.1101/2024.11.21.624739. PubMed 39605529.
Backbone
  Vector backbone: pAG415Gal-ccdB
  Backbone manufacturer: Susan Lindquist (Addgene #14145)
  Vector type: Yeast Expression
  Selectable markers: LEU2
Growth in bacteria
  Bacterial resistance: Ampicillin, 100 μg/mL
  Growth temperature: 37°C
  Growth strain: DH5alpha
  Copy number: High Copy
Gene/Insert
  Gene/Insert name: Gcn4 K+
  Species: S. cerevisiae (budding yeast)
  Mutation: D103K, D115K, D127K, D133K, E143K
  Promoter: Gal1
  Tag / fusion protein: TEV cleavage site (N terminal on insert)
  Cloning method: Gateway Cloning
Terms and licenses: Academic/Nonprofit Terms; Industry Terms: Not Available to Industry
Depositor comments: Please visit https://doi.org/10.1101/2024.11.21.624739 for bioRxiv preprint.
How to cite: pAG415Gal_Gcn4 K5 was a gift from Aseem Ansari & Tanja Mittag (Addgene plasmid # 232966 ; http://n2t.net/addgene:232966 ; RRID:Addgene_232966)
