[The description below was written by a language model from this plasmid's Addgene catalogue record and pLannotate feature annotations shown in this document.]
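Description:
pAG415Gal_Gcn4 K5 is a yeast expression plasmid built by Gateway cloning into the pAG415Gal-ccdB destination vector, a low-copy centromeric shuttle backbone. In Saccharomyces cerevisiae it is maintained through a CEN6/ARS element and selected by leucine prototrophy via the LEU2 marker with its own promoter. In E. coli it replicates from a high-copy ColE1/pUC-type origin and is selected with ampicillin through the β-lactamase gene. An f1 origin and remnants of a pBluescript-type cloning region (lac promoter/operator, lacZα fragment, and T3 and T7 promoters) are also carried over from the backbone.

The expression cassette consists of the galactose-inducible, Gal4-regulated GAL1 promoter, an attB1 site, the insert, an attB2 site and the CYC1 transcription terminator. The attB sites are the scars of the Gateway recombination that replaced the ccdB cassette. The insert is a variant of the budding yeast transcription factor Gcn4, termed "K+", in which five acidic residues are changed to lysine (D103K, D115K, D127K, D133K, E143K). It is preceded by an N-terminal TEV protease cleavage site. The automated annotation does not label Gcn4 directly, but flags part of the insert as similar to the Neurospora crassa homologue cpc-1, which recognises the same DNA motif. The interval between the att sites spans only about 370 nt, so the insert may be a segment of Gcn4 rather than the whole protein, though the record does not say.

The stated purpose is galactose-induced expression of this charge-altered Gcn4 in yeast. The associated study examines the roles of condensates and soluble complexes in transcription factor function.
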