Features (pLannotate 1.2.2; 27 found; start..end, strand, type, name):
     69..572     -  misc_feature   CEN/ARS: S. cerevisiae CEN6 centromere fused to an autonomously replicating sequence
    609..713     +  promoter       AmpR promoter: bla
    714..1574    +  CDS            AmpR: β-lactamase; bla; confers resistance to ampicillin, carbenicillin, and related antibiotics
   1745..2333    +  rep_origin     ori: high-copy-number ColE1/pMB1/pBR322/pUC origin of replication
   2516..2608    +  CDS            lacI (fragment): lac repressor; lacI; The lac repressor binds to the lac operator to inhibit transcription in E. coli. This inhibition can be relieved by adding lactose or isopropyl-β-D-thiogalactopyranoside (IPTG).
   2621..2642    +  protein_bind   CAP binding site: CAP binding activates transcription in the presence of cAMP. E. coli catabolite activator protein
   2657..2687    +  promoter       lac promoter: promoter for the E. coli lac operon
   2695..2711    +  protein_bind   lac operator: The lac repressor binds to the lac operator to inhibit transcription in E. coli. This inhibition can be relieved by adding lactose or isopropyl-β-D-thiogalactopyranoside (IPTG). lac repressor encoded by lacI
   2756..2774    +  promoter       T3 promoter: promoter for bacteriophage T3 RNA polymerase
   2798..3239    +  promoter       GAL1 promoter: S. cerevisiae GAL1; inducible promoter, regulated by Gal4
   3254..3274    +  misc_feature   MCS (fragment): pBluescript multiple cloning site
   3278..3302    +  protein_bind   attB1: mutant version of attB; recombination site for the Gateway® BP reaction BP Clonase™
   3308..3324    +  CDS            TEV site (fragment): tobacco etch virus (TEV) protease recognition and cleavage site
   3500..3610    +  CDS            cpc-1 (fragment): CPC1_NEUCR - Experimental evidence at protein level: Swiss-Prot protein existence level 1. In N.crassa grown under amino acid starvation conditions, this protein is required for increasing the transcription of the genes coding for many amino acid biosynthetic pathways enzymes. This transcription factor binds and recognize the DNA sequence: 5'-TGACTC- 3'. From Neurospora crassa (strain ATCC 24698 / 74-OR23-1A / CBS 708.71 / DSM 1257 / FGSC 987).
   3675..3699    -  protein_bind   attB2: mutant version of attB; recombination site for the Gateway® BP reaction BP Clonase™
   3703..3728    +  misc_feature   MCS (fragment): pBluescript multiple cloning site
   3733..3980    +  terminator     CYC1 terminator: S. cerevisiae CYC1; transcription terminator for CYC1
   3999..4017    -  promoter       T7 promoter: promoter for bacteriophage T7 RNA polymerase
   4025..4180    +  CDS            lacZα (fragment): LacZα fragment of β-galactosidase; lacZ fragment
   4184..4612    +  rep_origin     f1 ori (sequence partly withheld): f1 bacteriophage origin of replication; arrow indicates direction of (+) strand synthesis
   4640..4692    -  misc_feature   bom (fragment): basis of mobility region from pBR322
   4723..4800    +  CDS            YO192_YEAST (fragment): Experimental evidence at protein level: Swiss-Prot protein existence level 1. From Saccharomyces cerevisiae (strain ATCC 204508 / S288c) (Baker's yeast).
   4940..5347    +  promoter       LEU2 promoter: S. cerevisiae LEU2
   5348..6442    +  CDS            LEU2: 3-isopropylmalate dehydrogenase, required for leucine biosynthesis; S. cerevisiae LEU2; yeast auxotrophic marker
   6804..6920    -  CDS            NFS1 (fragment): NFS1_YEAST - Also known as SPL1 From Saccharomyces cerevisiae (strain ATCC 204508 / S288c) (Baker's yeast).
   6919..6969    -  misc_feature   bom (fragment): basis of mobility region from pBR322
   7071..7106    -  CDS            rop (fragment): Rop protein, which maintains plasmids at low copy number; rop
>Addgene plasmid #232966 | pAG415Gal_Gcn4 K5 | addgene full sequence | sequence record 465909 | Addgene NGS Result
ACGAAAGGGCCTCGTGATACGCCTATTTTTATAGGTTAATGTCATGATAATAATGGTTTCTTAGGACGGA
TCGCTTGCCTGTAACTTACACGCGCCTCGTATCTTTTAATGATGGAATAATTTGGGAATTTACTCTGTGT
TTATTTATTTTTATGTTTTGTATTTGGATTTTAGAAAGTAAATAAAGAAGGTAGAAGAGTTACGGAATGA
AGAAAAAAAAATAAACAAAGGTTTAAAAAATTTCAACAAAAAGCGTACTTTACATATATATTTATTAGAC
AAGAAAAGCAGATTAAATAGATATACATTCGATTAACGATAAGTAAAATGTAAAATCACAGGATTTTCGT
GTGTGGTCTTCTACACAGACAAGATGAAACAATTCGGCATTAATACCTGAGAGCAGGAAGAGCAAGATAA
AAGGTAGTATTTGTTGGCGATCCCCCTAGAGTCTTTTACATCTTCGGAAAACAAAAACTATTTTTTCTTT
AATTTCTTTTTTTACTTTCTATTTTTAATTTATATATTTATATTAAAAAATTTAAATTATAATTATTTTT
ATAGCACGTGATGAAAAGGACCCAGGTGGCACTTTTCGGGGAAATGTGCGCGGAACCCCTATTTGTTTAT
TTTTCTAAATACATTCAAATATGTATCCGCTCATGAGACAATAACCCTGATAAATGCTTCAATAATATTG
AAAAAGGAAGAGTATGAGTATTCAACATTTCCGTGTCGCCCTTATTCCCTTTTTTGCGGCATTTTGCCTT
CCTGTTTTTGCTCACCCAGAAACGCTGGTGAAAGTAAAAGATGCTGAAGATCAGTTGGGTGCACGAGTGG
GTTACATCGAACTGGATCTCAACAGCGGTAAGATCCTTGAGAGTTTTCGCCCCGAAGAACGTTTTCCAAT
GATGAGCACTTTTAAAGTTCTGCTATGTGGCGCGGTATTATCCCGTATTGACGCCGGGCAAGAGCAACTC
GGTCGCCGCATACACTATTCTCAGAATGACTTGGTTGAGTACTCACCAGTCACAGAAAAGCATCTTACGG
ATGGCATGACAGTAAGAGAATTATGCAGTGCTGCCATAACCATGAGTGATAACACTGCGGCCAACTTACT
TCTGACAACGATCGGAGGACCGAAGGAGCTAACCGCTTTTTTGCACAACATGGGGGATCATGTAACTCGC
CTTGATCGTTGGGAACCGGAGCTGAATGAAGCCATACCAAACGACGAGCGTGACACCACGATGCCTGTAG
CAATGGCAACAACGTTGCGCAAACTATTAACTGGCGAACTACTTACTCTAGCTTCCCGGCAACAATTAAT
AGACTGGATGGAGGCGGATAAAGTTGCAGGACCACTTCTGCGCTCGGCCCTTCCGGCTGGCTGGTTTATT
GCTGATAAATCTGGAGCCGGTGAGCGTGGGTCTCGCGGTATCATTGCAGCACTGGGGCCAGATGGTAAGC
CCTCCCGTATCGTAGTTATCTACACGACGGGGAGTCAGGCAACTATGGATGAACGAAATAGACAGATCGC
TGAGATAGGTGCCTCACTGATTAAGCATTGGTAACTGTCAGACCAAGTTTACTCATATATACTTTAGATT
GATTTAAAACTTCATTTTTAATTTAAAAGGATCTAGGTGAAGATCCTTTTTGATAATCTCATGACCAAAA
TCCCTTAACGTGAGTTTTCGTTCCACTGAGCGTCAGACCCCGTAGAAAAGATCAAAGGATCTTCTTGAGA
TCCTTTTTTTCTGCGCGTAATCTGCTGCTTGCAAACAAAAAAACCACCGCTACCAGCGGTGGTTTGTTTG
CCGGATCAAGAGCTACCAACTCTTTTTCCGAAGGTAACTGGCTTCAGCAGAGCGCAGATACCAAATACTG
TTCTTCTAGTGTAGCCGTAGTTAGGCCACCACTTCAAGAACTCTGTAGCACCGCCTACATACCTCGCTCT
GCTAATCCTGTTACCAGTGGCTGCTGCCAGTGGCGATAAGTCGTGTCTTACCGGGTTGGACTCAAGACGA
TAGTTACCGGATAAGGCGCAGCGGTCGGGCTGAACGGGGGGTTCGTGCACACAGCCCAGCTTGGAGCGAA
CGACCTACACCGAACTGAGATACCTACAGCGTGAGCTATGAGAAAGCGCCACGCTTCCCGAAGGGAGAAA
GGCGGACAGGTATCCGGTAAGCGGCAGGGTCGGAACAGGAGAGCGCACGAGGGAGCTTCCAGGGGGAAAC
GCCTGGTATCTTTATAGTCCTGTCGGGTTTCGCCACCTCTGACTTGAGCGTCGATTTTTGTGATGCTCGT
CAGGGGGGCGGAGCCTATGGAAAAACGCCAGCAACGCGGCCTTTTTACGGTTCCTGGCCTTTTGCTGGCC
TTTTGCTCACATGTTCTTTCCTGCGTTATCCCCTGATTCTGTGGATAACCGTATTACCGCCTTTGAGTGA
GCTGATACCGCTCGCCGCAGCCGAACGACCGAGCGCAGCGAGTCAGTGAGCGAGGAAGCGGAAGAGCGCC
CAATACGCAAACCGCCTCTCCCCGCGCGTTGGCCGATTCATTAATGCAGCTGGCACGACAGGTTTCCCGA
CTGGAAAGCGGGCAGTGAGCGCAACGCAATTAATGTGAGTTAGCTCACTCATTAGGCACCCCAGGCTTTA
CACTTTATGCTTCCGGCTCGTATGTTGTGTGGAATTGTGAGCGGATAACAATTTCACACAGGAAACAGCT
ATGACCATGATTACGCCAAGCGCGCAATTAACCCTCACTAAAGGGAACAAAAGCTGGAGCTCTAGTACGG
ATTAGAAGCCGCCGAGCGGGTGACAGCCCTCCGAAGGAAGACTCTCCTCCGTGCGTCCTCGTCTTCACCG
GTCGCGTTCCTGAAACGCAGATGTGCCTCGCGCCGCACTGCTCCGAACAATAAAGATTCTACAATACTAG
CTTTTATGGTTATGAAGAGGAAAAATTGGCAGTAACCTGGCCCCACAAACCTTCAAATGAACGAATCAAA
TTAACAACCATAGGATGATAATGCGATTAGTTTTTTAGCCTTATTTCTGGGGTAATTAATCAGCGAAGCG
ATGATTTTTGATCTATTAACAGATATATAAATGCAAAAACTGCATAACCACTTTAACTAATACTTTCAAC
ATTTTCGGTTTGTATTACTTCTTATTCAAATGTAATAAAAGTATCAACAAAAAATTGTTAATATACCTCT
ATACTTTAACGTCAAGGAGAAAAAACCCCGGATTCTAGAACTAGTGGATCCCCCATCACAAGTTTGTACA
AAAAAGCAGGCTTCGAGAACCTGTATTTTCAGGGTAGCCATATGAGCACCAAAAGCACCCCGATGTTTGA
ATATGAAAACCTGGAAAAGAACAGCAAAGAATGGACCAGCCTGTTCGATAACAAAATTCCGGTTACCACC
AAAGATGTTAGCCTGGCAGATAAAGCAATTAAAAGCGGTAGCGGTTCAGGTAGCGGTAGTCCGGAAAGCA
GCGATCCGGCAGCACTGAAACGTGCCCGTAATACCGAAGCAGCACGTCGTAGCCGTGCACGTAAACTGCA
GCGTATGAAACAGCTGGAAGATAAAGTTGAAGAACTGCTGTGCAAAAACTACCATCTGGAAAATGAAGTT
GCCCGTCTGAAAAAGCTGGTTGGTGAACGTTAAGACCCAGCTTTCTTGTACAAAGTGGTGATGGGCTGCA
GGAATTCGATATCAAGCTCGAGTCATGTAATTAGTTATGTCACGCTTACATTCACGCCCTCCCCCCACAT
CCGCTCTAACCGAAAAGGAAGGAGTTAGACAACCTGAAGTCTAGGTCCCTATTTATTTTTTTATAGTTAT
GTTAGTATTAAGAACGTTATTTATATTTCAAATTTTTCTTTTTTTTCTGTACAGACGCGTGTACGCATGT
AACATTATACTGAAAACCTTGCTTGAGAAGGTTTTGGGACGCTCGAAGGCTTTAATTTGCGGCCGGTACC
CAATTCGCCCTATAGTGAGTCGTATTACGCGCGCTCACTGGCCGTCGTTTTACAACGTCGTGACTGGGAA
AACCCTGGCGTTACCCAACTTAATCGCCTTGCAGCACATCCCCCTTTCGCCAGCTGGCGTAATAGCGAAG
AGGCCCGCACCGATCGCCCTTCCCAACAGTTGCGCAGCCTGAATGGCGAATGG
[124 nt withheld, positions 4184-4307]
C
[91 nt withheld, positions 4309-4399]
A
[49 nt withheld, positions 4401-4449]
CCTTTGACGTTGGAGTCCACGTTCTTT
[37 nt withheld, positions 4477-4513]
ACCCTATCTCGGTCTATTCTTTTGATTTATAAGGGATTTTGCCGATTTCGGCCTATTGGTTAAAAAATGA
GCTGATTTAACAAAAATTTAACGCGAATTTTAACAAAATATTAACGCTTACAATTTCCTGATGCGGTATT
TTCTCCTTACGCATCTGTGCGGTATTTCACACCGCATATCGACCGGTCGAGGAGAACTTCTAGTATATCT
ACATACCTAATATTATTGCCTTATTAAAAATGGAATCCCAACAATTACATCAAAATCCACATTCTCTTCA
AAATCAATTGTCCTGTACTTCCTTGTTCATGTGTGTTCAAAAACGTTATATTTATAGGATAATTATACTC
TATTTCTCAACAAGTAATTGGTTGTTTGGCCGAGCGGTCTAAGGCGCCTGATTCAAGAAATATCTTGACC
GCAGTTAACTGTGGGAATACTCAGGTATCGTAAGATGCAAGAGTTCGAATCTCTTAGCAACCATTATTTT
TTTCCTCAACATAACGAGAACACACAGGGGCGCTATCGCACAGAATCAAATTCGATGACTGGAAATTTTT
TGTTAATTTCAGAGGTCGCCTGACGCATATACCTTTTTCAACTGAAAAATTGGGAGAAAAAGGAAAGGTG
AGAGCGCCGGAACCGGCTTTTCATATAGAATAGAGAAGCGTTCATGACTAAATGCTTGCATCACAATACT
TGAAGTTGACAATATTATTTAAGGACCTATTGTTTTTTCCAATAGGTGGTTAGCAATCGTCTTACTTTCT
AACTTTTCTTACCTTTTACATTTCAGCAATATATATATATATATTTCAAGGATATACCATTCTAATGTCT
GCCCCTAAGAAGATCGTCGTTTTGCCAGGTGACCACGTTGGTCAAGAAATCACAGCCGAAGCCATTAAGG
TTCTTAAAGCTATTTCTGATGTTCGTTCCAATGTCAAGTTCGATTTCGAAAATCATTTAATTGGTGGTGC
TGCTATCGATGCTACAGGTGTTCCACTTCCAGATGAGGCGCTGGAAGCCTCCAAGAAGGCTGATGCCGTT
TTGTTAGGTGCTGTGGGTGGTCCTAAATGGGGTACCGGTAGTGTTAGACCTGAACAAGGTTTACTAAAAA
TCCGTAAAGAACTTCAATTGTACGCCAACTTAAGACCATGTAACTTTGCATCCGACTCTCTTTTAGACTT
ATCTCCAATCAAGCCACAATTTGCTAAAGGTACTGACTTCGTTGTTGTCAGAGAATTAGTGGGAGGTATT
TACTTTGGTAAGAGAAAGGAAGACGATGGTGATGGTGTCGCTTGGGATAGTGAACAATACACCGTTCCAG
AAGTGCAAAGAATCACAAGAATGGCCGCTTTCATGGCCCTACAACATGAGCCACCATTGCCTATTTGGTC
CTTGGATAAAGCTAATGTTTTGGCCTCTTCAAGATTATGGAGAAAAACTGTGGAGGAAACCATCAAGAAC
GAATTCCCTACATTGAAGGTTCAACATCAATTGATTGATTCTGCCGCCATGATCCTAGTTAAGAACCCAA
CCCACCTAAATGGTATTATAATCACCAGCAACATGTTTGGTGATATCATCTCCGATGAAGCCTCCGTTAT
CCCAGGTTCCTTGGGTTTGTTGCCATCTGCGTCCTTGGCCTCTTTGCCAGACAAGAACACCGCATTTGGT
TTGTACGAACCATGCCACGGTTCTGCTCCAGATTTGCCAAAGAATAAGGTCAACCCTATCGCCACTATCT
TGTCTGCTGCAATGATGTTGAAATTGTCATTGAACTTGCCTGAAGAAGGTAAGGCCATTGAAGATGCAGT
TAAAAAGGTTTTGGATGCAGGTATCAGAACTGGTGATTTAGGTGGTTCCAACAGTACCACCGAAGTCGGT
GATGCTGTCGCCGAAGAAGTTAAGAAAATCCTTGCTTAAAAAGATTCTCTTTTTTTATGATATTTGTACA
TAAACTTTATAAATGAAATTCATAATAGAAACGACACGAAATTACAAAATGGAATATGTTCATAGGGTAG
ACGAAACTATATACGCAATCTACATACATTTATCAAGAAGGAGAAAAAGGAGGATGTAAAGGAATACAGG
TAAGCAAATTGATACTAATGGCTCAACGTGATAAGGAAAAAGAATTGCACTTTAACATTAATATTGACAA
GGAGGAGGGCACCACACAAAAAGTTAGGTGTAACAGAAAATCATGAAACTATGATTCCTAATTTATATAT
TGGAGGATTTTCTCTAAAAAAAAAAAAATACAACAAATAAAAAACACTCAATGACCTGACCATTTGATGG
AGTTTAAGTCAATACCTTCTTGAACCATTTCCCATAATGGTGAAAGTTCCCTCAAGAATTTTACTCTGTC
AGAAACGGCCTTAACGACGTAGTCGATATGGTGCACTCTCAGTACAATCTGCTCTGATGCCGCATAGTTA
AGCCAGCCCCGACACCCGCCAACACCCGCTGACGCGCCCTGACGGGCTTGTCTGCTCCCGGCATCCGCTT
ACAGACAAGCTGTGACCGTCTCCGGGAGCTGCATGTGTCAGAGGTTTTCACCGTCATCACCGAAACGCGC
GAG
